Addgene plasmid #61872: pLJM1 Flag-Sesn2 419A/422A/426A
Purpose: Lentivirial expression of Flag-Sesn 419A/422A/426A (mouse) mutant
Depositing lab: Ming Li. Depositing organization: Memorial Sloan-Kettering Cancer Center. Publication: Sestrins function as guanine nucleotide dissociation inhibitors for Rag GTPases to control mTORC1 signaling. Peng M, Yin N, Li MO. Cell. 2014 Sep 25;159(1):122-33. doi: 10.1016/j.cell.2014.08.038. PubMed 25259925.
Backbone
  Vector backbone: pLJM1
  Backbone size w/o insert (bp): 7000
  Total vector size (bp): 8440
  Vector type: Mammalian Expression
  Selectable markers: Puromycin
Growth in bacteria
  Bacterial resistance: Ampicillin, 100 μg/mL
  Growth temperature: 37°C
  Growth strain: Stbl3
  Copy number: High Copy
Gene/Insert
  Gene/Insert name: Sesn2
  Species: M. musculus (mouse)
  Insert size (bp): 1440
  Mutation: 419A/422A/426A
  Entrez Gene: Sesn2 (a.k.a. HI95, SEST2, Ses2)
  Promoter: CMV
  Tag / fusion protein: Flag (N terminal on backbone)
  Cloning method: Restriction Enzyme; 5′ cloning site SalI (not destroyed); 3′ cloning site EcoRI (not destroyed)
  Sequencing primers: 5′ CMV-F
Terms and licenses: Academic/Nonprofit Terms; Industry Terms: Not Available to Industry
How to cite: pLJM1 Flag-Sesn2 419A/422A/426A was a gift from Ming Li (Addgene plasmid # 61872 ; http://n2t.net/addgene:61872 ; RRID:Addgene_61872)
