[The description below was written by a language model from this plasmid's Addgene catalogue record.]
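Description:
pLJM1 Flag-Sesn2 419A/422A/426A is a lentiviral mammalian expression plasmid built on the pLJM1 backbone, about 8.4 kb in total, of which roughly 7 kb is vector and 1.44 kb is insert. It is propagated in bacteria as a high-copy plasmid under ampicillin selection, in a recombination-deficient strain of the kind commonly used to keep lentiviral repeat sequences stable. Transduced or transfected mammalian cells can be selected with puromycin. No feature table is supplied with the record, so the individual lentiviral elements (LTRs, packaging signal and so on) and the promoter driving the puromycin marker are not documented here.

The payload is the mouse Sesn2 (Sestrin 2) coding sequence, cloned between SalI and EcoRI sites that both remain intact, and expressed from a CMV promoter. An N-terminal Flag epitope supplied by the backbone is fused to the protein, allowing detection and immunoprecipitation with anti-Flag reagents. The insert carries a triple alanine substitution at positions 419, 422 and 426; the record gives only these positions and does not state the original residues or the functional effect of the changes. The construct was made in the context of work on sestrins acting as guanine nucleotide dissociation inhibitors for Rag GTPases in the control of mTORC1 signalling. Its apparent use is therefore stable lentiviral expression of this tagged mutant in mammalian cells, likely for comparison with wild-type Sesn2 in assays of that pathway.
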