>Addgene plasmid #61872 | pLJM1 Flag-Sesn2 419A/422A/426A | addgene partial sequence | sequence record 102534 | CMV-F 5'-CGCAAATGGGCGGTAGGCGTG-3'
AGTGACCGTCAGATCCGCTAGCGCTACCGGTATGGACTACAAGGATGACGATGACAAGGGTGGTGGTGGT
GGTGCGTCGACGATGATCGTAGCGGACTCCGAGTGCCATTCCGAGATCAAGGGCTACCTGCCGTTCACCA
GGGGTGGTGTGGCCGGCCCCGAGACCCGAGAGGAGCATCGGGAGGGCCAGGCTCGGCGAGGCTCTCGAGG
GCCCAGCGCTTTCATTCCAGTGGAAGAGATCCTTCGGGAAGGAGCTGAGAGCCTGGAGCAGCACCTGGGG
CTCGAGGCCCTGATGTCCTCAGGGCGGGTGGACAACCTGGCGGTGGTGATGGGTCTACACCCGGACTACC
TTAGCAGCTTCTGGCGCCTGCATTACCTGCTGCTGCATACGGATGGGCCCCTGGCCAGCTCCTGGCGCCA
CTACATTGCCATCATGGCTGCTGCCCGTCACCAGTGTTCTTACCTGGTGGGTTCCCACATGACTGAGTTC
CTGCAGACCGGCGGTGACCCCGAGTGGCTGCTGGGCCTTCACCGGGCCCCTGAGAAGCTCCGCAAGCTCA
GCGAGGTCAACAAGTTACTGGCGCATCGGCCGTGGCTCATCACCAAGGAGCATATCCAGGCCTTGCTGAA
GACTGGCGAGCACAGCTGGTCCCTGGCCGAACTCATCCAAGCACTGGTCCTGCTTACCCACTGCCACTCT
CTGGCCTCCTTTGT
