>Addgene plasmid #61872 | pLJM1 Flag-Sesn2 419A/422A/426A | addgene partial sequence | sequence record 102535 | pLJM1-3 5'-GACGTGAAGAATGTGCGAGA-3'
AGAGCAGCCGCGTCCCTGCGCAAACCCAGGGCTGCCTTGGAAAAGGCGCAACCCCAACCCCCTCGAGCCG
CGGCCAAAGTGGATCTCTGCTGTCCCTGTAATAAACCCGAAAATTTTGAATTTTTGTAATTTGTTTTTGT
AATTCTTTAGTTTGTATGTCTGTTGCTATTATGTCTACTATTCTTTCCCCTGCACTGTACCCCCCAATCC
CCCCTTTTCTTTTAAAATTGTGGATGAATACTGCCATTTGTCTCGAGGTCGAGAATTCTCAGGTCATGTA
GCGGGTGATGGCGCGCAGGGCATAGAGCAGGGCCGCTTGCATGCGGGCTTCAAGGAGCAGCAAGTTCACA
TGAACCTTCTCTGAGTGGCGGAAGTGCCTCCAAAAGAGGTTGTACATCCTACGGGTCGTCTTCTCAGGGT
AGCAGGCCACCGTCGCGATATAGATTGCGAGGTTCGCTTCCAGGAGCTGGTTTACCTCGCCGTAATCATA
GTCATCGTATCTGATGCCAAAGACGCAGTGGATGTAGTTCCAGATGGCCCTGCGGAGCATGGAGGTGTCC
ACGCCACTGTGCATGGCGATGGTGTTATAGGTGAGGCTGCAGGCTACCTGGAACTTCTCATCCAGCAGCT
GCCCTCCCTCAGGTAGAGCCTCTGGATCAGCGAGTAGCCATGGTCTTCCCAGGTAT
